Addgene plasmid #244696: CL20_mEGFP_FOidr_144
Purpose: Express mEGFP-tagged intrinsically disordered protein (IDR), FOidr_144, derived from human fusion protein PAX5_NOL4L
Depositing lab: Richard Kriwacki. Depositing organization: St. Jude Children's Research Hospital. Publication: Proteome-wide computational analyses reveal links between protein condensate formation and RNA biology. Maiti S, Tripathi S, Baggett DW, Phillips AH, Park CG, Wang J, Wahiduzzaman, Freyaldenhoven WT, Kinger S, Pioso BJ, Bollinger JC, Somjee R, Lang B, Babu MM, Kriwacki RW. Sci Adv. 2025 Dec 5;11(49):eady1420. doi: 10.1126/sciadv.ady1420. Epub 2025 Dec 3. PubMed 41337585.
Backbone
  Vector backbone: CL20
  Vector type: Mammalian Expression
Growth in bacteria
  Bacterial resistance: Ampicillin, 100 μg/mL
  Growth temperature: 37°C
  Growth strain: NEB Stable
  Copy number: High Copy
Gene/Insert
  Gene/Insert name: FOidr_144
  Species: H. sapiens (human)
  Mutation: Unmutated
  Tag / fusion protein: monomeric EGFP (N terminal on insert)
  Cloning method: Restriction Enzyme; 5′ cloning site Unknown (unknown if destroyed)
Terms and licenses: Academic/Nonprofit Terms; Industry Terms: Not Available to Industry
Depositor comments: PAX5_NOL4L_545_629
How to cite: CL20_mEGFP_FOidr_144 was a gift from Richard Kriwacki (Addgene plasmid # 244696 ; http://n2t.net/addgene:244696 ; RRID:Addgene_244696)
