[The description below was written by a language model from this plasmid's Addgene catalogue record and pLannotate feature annotations shown in this document.]
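Description:
CL20_mEGFP_FOidr_144 is a mammalian expression plasmid built on the CL20 backbone. The feature table shows CL20 to be an HIV-1-derived, self-inactivating lentiviral transfer vector, although the catalogue lists it only as a mammalian expression vector. It is propagated in E. coli as a high-copy plasmid through a ColE1/pUC-type origin and selected with ampicillin via the β-lactamase gene. The recorded growth strain is a recombination-reduced one, in keeping with the repeated LTR sequences. Remnants of lac regulatory elements, an SV40 origin and an SV40 polyadenylation signal lie in the bacterial backbone.

The viral portion begins with a CMV enhancer fused to a truncated 5' LTR, which would drive production of genomic RNA in packaging cells. This is followed by the Ψ packaging signal with a partial gag sequence, the cPPT/CTS, and the Rev response element for Rev-dependent nuclear export. Downstream, an internal CMV enhancer/promoter drives the payload, an open reading frame encoding monomeric EGFP fused at the N-terminus of FOidr_144. This insert is an unmutated intrinsically disordered region taken from the human oncogenic fusion protein PAX5_NOL4L. The depositor's comment indicates residues 545–629 of the fusion, and the annotation matches this segment to NOL4L. The cassette ends at a ΔU3 3' LTR, annotated as a fragment, followed by a rabbit β-globin polyadenylation signal. No WPRE or mammalian selection marker is annotated.

The construct is intended to express the fluorescently tagged IDR in mammalian cells so that its localisation and behaviour can be imaged. The associated study concerns links between protein condensate formation and RNA biology.
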