Features (pLannotate 1.2.2; 29 found; start..end, strand, type, name):
    199..254     -  polyA_signal   β-globin poly(A) signal: rabbit β-globin polyadenylation signal (Gil and Proudfoot, 1987)
    340..475     -  LTR            3' LTR (ΔU3) (fragment): self-inactivating 3' long terminal repeat (LTR) from HIV-1
    477..545     -  CDS            nef (fragment): NEF_HV1Z2 - Experimental evidence at protein level: Swiss-Prot protein existence level 1. Extracellular Nef protein targets CD4(+) T-lymphocytes for apoptosis by interacting with CXCR4 surface receptors. From Human immunodeficiency virus type 1 group M subtype D (isolate Z2/CDC-Z34) (HIV-1).
    571..828     -  CDS            NOL4L (fragment): NOL4L_HUMAN - Also known as C20orf112, C20orf113. Experimental evidence at protein level: Swiss-Prot protein existence level 1. From Homo sapiens (Human).
    868..1584    -  CDS            mEGFP: mEGFP is a basic (constitutively fluorescent) green fluorescent protein published in 2002, derived from Aequorea victoria. It has moderate acid sensitivity.
   1598..1635    -  misc_feature   MCS (fragment): multiple cloning site
   1634..1650    -  promoter       tight TRE promoter (fragment): Tet-responsive promoter PTight, consisting of seven tet operator sequences followed by the minimal CMV promoter
   1666..1869    -  promoter       CMV promoter: human cytomegalovirus (CMV) immediate early promoter
   1870..2173    -  enhancer       CMV enhancer: human cytomegalovirus immediate early enhancer
   2241..2257    -  misc_feature   MCS (fragment): multiple cloning site
   2257..2282    -  CDS            Rev (fragment): human immunodeficiency virus 1 (HIV-1) Rev protein; rev; enhances nuclear export of unspliced and incompletely spliced viral mRNAs
   2659..2892    -  misc_feature   RRE: The Rev response element (RRE) of HIV-1 allows for Rev-dependent mRNA export from the nucleus to the cytoplasm.
   3026..3109    -  CDS            vif (fragment): VIF_HV1BR - Experimental evidence at protein level: Swiss-Prot protein existence level 1. Counteracts the innate antiviral activity of host APOBEC3F and APOBEC3G. Forms a complex with host APOBEC3F and APOBEC3G thus preventing the entry of these lethally hypermutating enzymes into progeny virions. Recruits an active E3 ubiquitin ligase complex composed of elongin BC, CUL5, and RBX2 to induce polyubiquitination of APOBEC3G and APOBEC3F. In turn, they are directed to the 26S proteasome for degradation. Vif interaction with APOBEC3G also blocks its cytidine deaminase activity in a proteasome-inde
   3252..3369    -  misc_feature   cPPT/CTS: central polypurine tract and central termination sequence of HIV-1
   3518..3877    -  CDS            HIV-1 gag (fragment): gag protein from human immunodeficiency virus 1; gag
   3861..3986    -  misc_feature   HIV-1 Ψ: packaging signal of human immunodeficiency virus type 1
   4033..4290    -  LTR            5' LTR (truncated): truncated 5' long terminal repeat (LTR) from HIV-1
   4292..4671    -  enhancer       CMV enhancer: human cytomegalovirus immediate early enhancer
   4702..4806    +  promoter       AmpR promoter: bla
   4807..5667    +  CDS            AmpR: β-lactamase; bla; confers resistance to ampicillin, carbenicillin, and related antibiotics
   5838..6426    +  rep_origin     ori: high-copy-number ColE1/pMB1/pBR322/pUC origin of replication
   6609..6663    +  CDS            lacI (fragment): lac repressor; lacI; The lac repressor binds to the lac operator to inhibit transcription in E. coli. This inhibition can be relieved by adding lactose or isopropyl-β-D-thiogalactopyranoside (IPTG).
   6665..6799    -  polyA_signal   SV40 poly(A) signal: SV40 polyadenylation signal
   6819..6954    -  rep_origin     SV40 ori: SV40 origin of replication
   6978..7000    -  promoter       SV40 promoter (fragment): SV40 enhancer and early promoter
   7007..7046    +  CDS            lacI (fragment): lac repressor; lacI; The lac repressor binds to the lac operator to inhibit transcription in E. coli. This inhibition can be relieved by adding lactose or isopropyl-β-D-thiogalactopyranoside (IPTG).
   7059..7080    +  protein_bind   CAP binding site: CAP binding activates transcription in the presence of cAMP. E. coli catabolite activator protein
   7095..7125    +  promoter       lac promoter: promoter for the E. coli lac operon
   7133..7149    +  protein_bind   lac operator: The lac repressor binds to the lac operator to inhibit transcription in E. coli. This inhibition can be relieved by adding lactose or isopropyl-β-D-thiogalactopyranoside (IPTG). lac repressor encoded by lacI
>Addgene plasmid #244696 | CL20_mEGFP_FOidr_144 | addgene full sequence | sequence record 488165 | Addgene NGS Result
AAAAAAAATCTAACCTCAAGTCAAGGCTTTTCTATGGAATAAGGAATGGACAGCAGGGGGCTGTTTCATA
TACTGATGACCTCTTTATAGCCAACCTTTGTTCATGGCAGCCAGCATATGGGCATATGTTGCCAAACTCT
AAACCAAATACTCATTCTGATGTTTTAAATGATTTGCCCTCCCATATGTCCTTCCGAGTGAGAGACACAA
AAAATTCCAACACACTATTGCAATGAAAATAAATTTCCTTTATTAGCCAGAAGTCAGATGCTCAAGGGGC
TTCATGATGTCCCCATAATTTTTGGCAGAGGGAAAAAGATCTGCTAGCTCGAGCAGCTGAAGCTTTATTG
AGGCTTAAGCAGTGGGTTCCCTAGTTAGCCAGAGAGCTCCCAGGCTCAGATCTGGTCTAACCAGAGAGAC
CCAGTACAGGCAAAAAGCAGATCTTGTCTTCTTTGGGAGTGAATTAGCCCTTCCAGTCCCCCCTTTTCTT
TTAAAAAGTGGCTAAGATCTACAGCTGCCTTGTAAGTCATTGGTCTTAAAGGTACCGTAATCTTATCTAG
AACCGGTTCAGTCTTGTGAATACGAACTGGCCGGAAGAGAATACGTGCTGTGTGTGATTGCGGCAGAATC
GCGAGAATGTTGCTTATCCAGCGCGATTGGTTCGTCCTGCGATGATTGGTAGATTTCCAGACGCATACGT
TTCGCAGCTTTGCGAGTTTCGGACTCGCAGGCCGCGGCCAAAATATTTTCTGCCATCGCGGAGGTTAAAT
GCGGTGGAGTAGGGCGGGTCATCTCCATGCCATTCTTCTTCATACGGCGACAACTCCGGGAAGCGGCCGC
ACTTCCCCCGGAGCCTCCGCTTCCGCCCTTGTACAGCTCGTCCATGCCGAGAGTGATCCCGGCGGCGGTC
ACGAACTCCAGCAGGACCATGTGATCGCGCTTCTCGTTGGGGTCTTTGCTCAGCTTGGACTGGGTGCTCA
GGTAGTGGTTGTCGGGCAGCAGCACGGGGCCGTCGCCGATGGGGGTGTTCTGCTGGTAGTGGTCGGCGAG
CTGCACGCTGCCGTCCTCGATGTTGTGGCGGATCTTGAAGTTCACCTTGATGCCGTTCTTCTGCTTGTCG
GCCATGATATAGACGTTGTGGCTGTTGTAGTTGTACTCCAGCTTGTGCCCCAGGATGTTGCCGTCCTCCT
TGAAGTCGATGCCCTTCAGCTCGATGCGGTTCACCAGGGTGTCGCCCTCGAACTTCACCTCGGCGCGGGT
CTTGTAGTTGCCGTCGTCCTTGAAGAAGATGGTGCGCTCCTGGACGTAGCCTTCGGGCATGGCGGACTTG
AAGAAGTCGTGCTGCTTCATGTGGTCGGGGTAGCGGCTGAAGCACTGCACGCCGTAGGTCAGGGTGGTCA
CGAGGGTGGGCCAGGGCACGGGCAGCTTGCCGGTGGTGCAGATGAACTTCAGGGTCAGCTTGCCGTAGGT
GGCATCGCCCTCGCCCTCGCCGGACACGCTGAACTTGTGGCCGTTTACGTCGCCGTCCAGCTCGACCAGG
ATGGGCACCACCCCGGTGAACAGCTCCTCGCCCTTGCTCACCATGGTGGCGACCGGTGGATCCCGGGCCC
GCGGTACCGTCGACTGCAGAATTCGGTTCACTAAACGAGCCCGGTTCACTAAACGAGCTCTGCTTATATA
GACCTCCCACCGTACACGCCTACCGCCCATTTGCGTCAATGGGGCGGAGTTGTTACGACATTTTGGAAAG
TCCCGTTGATTTTGGTGCCAAAACAAACTCCCATTGACGTCAATGGGGTGGAGACTTGGAAATCCCCGTG
AGTCAAACCGCTATCCACGCCCATTGATGTACTGCCAAAACCGCATCACCATGGTAATAGCGATGACTAA
TACGTAGATGTACTGCCAAGTAGGAAAGTCCCATAAGGTCATGTACTGGGCATAATGCCAGGCGGGCCAT
TTACCGTCATTGACGTCAATAGGGGGCGTACTTGGCATATGATACACTTGATGTACTGCCAAGTGGGCAG
TTTACCGTAAATACTCCACCCATTGACGTCAATGGAAAGTCCCTATTGGCGTTACTATGGGAACATACGT
CATTATTGACGTCAATGGGCGGGGGTCGTTGGGCGGTCAGCCAGGCGGGCCATTTACCGTAAGTTATGTA
ACGCGGAACTCCATATATGGGCTATGAACTAATGACCCCGTAATTGATTACTATTAATAACTAGCACGCG
TTCGAAGCTTGAGCTCGGTCCCCTCGGGGTTGGGAGGTGGGTCTGAAACGATAATGGTGAATATCCCTGC
CTAACTCTATTCACTATAGAAAGTACAGCAAAAACTATTCTTAAACCTACCAAGCCTCCTACTATCATTA
TGAATAATTTTATATACCACAGCCAATTTGTTATGTTAAACCAATTCCACAAACTTGCCCATTTATCTAA
TTCCAATAATTCTTGTTCATTCTTTTCTTGCTGGTTTTGCGATTCTTCAATTAAGGAGTGTATTAAGCTT
GTGTAATTGTTAATTTCTCTGTCCCACTCCATCCAGGTCGTGTGATTCCAAATCTGTTCCAGAGATTTAT
TACTCCAACTAGCATTCCAAGGCACAGCAGTGGTGCAAATGAGTTTTCCAGAGCAACCCCAAATCCCCAG
GAGCTGTTGATCCTTTAGGTATCTTTCCACAGCCAGGATTCTTGCCTGGAGCTGCTTGATGCCCCAGACT
GTGAGTTGCAACAGATGCTGTTGCGCCTCAATAGCCCTCAGCAAATTGTTCTGCTGCTGCACTATACCAG
ACAATAATTGTCTGGCCTGTACCGTCAGCGTCATTGACGCTGCGCCCATAGTGCTTCCTGCTGCTCCCAA
GAACCCAAGGAACAAAGCTCCTATTCCCACTGCTCTTTTTTCTCTCTGCACCACTCTTCTCTTTGCCTTG
GTGGGTGCTACTCCTAATGGTTCAATTTTTACTACTTTATATTTATATAATTCACTTCTCCAATTGTCCC
TCATATCTCCTCCTTATGGTGTTTTACTAAACTTTTCCATGTTCTAATCCTCATCCTGTCTACTTGCCAC
ACAATCATCACCTGCCATCTGTTTTCCATAATCCCTAATGATCTTTGCTTTTCTTCTTGGCACTACTTTT
ATGTCACTATTATCTTGTATTACTACTGCCCCTTCACCTTTCCAGAGGAGCTTTGCTGGTCCTTTCCAAA
GTGGATTTCTGCTGTCCCTGTAATAAACCCGAAAATTTTGAATTTTTGTAATTTGTTTTTGTAATTCTTT
AGTTTGTATGTCTGTTGCTATTATGTCTACTATTCTTTCCCCTGCACTGTACCCCCCAATCCCCCCTTTT
CTTTTAAAATTGTGGATGAATACTGCCATTTGTACTGCTGTCTTAAGATGTTCAGCCTGATCTCTTACCT
GTCCTATAATTTTCTTTAATTCTTTATTCATAGATTCTACTACTCCTTGACTTTGGGGATTGTAGGGAAT
TTCCAGGTCTGAAGATCCTGCTGCTTGCTGTGCTTTTTTCTTACTTTTGTTTTGCTCTTCCTCTATCTTG
TCTAAAGCTTCCTTGGTGTCTTTTATCTCTATCCTTTGATGCACACAATAGAGGGTTGCTACTGTATTAT
ATAATGATCTAAGTTCTTCTGATCCTGTCTGAAGGGATGGTTGTAGCTGTCCCAGTATTTGTCTACAGCC
TTCTGATGTTTCTAACAGGCCAGTATTAACTGCGAATCGTTCTAGCTCCCTGCTTGCCCATACTATATGT
TTTAATTTATATTTTTTCTTTCCCCCTGGCCTTAACCGAATTTTTTCCCATCGCGATCTAATTCTCCCCC
GCTTAATACTGACGCTCTCGCACCCATCTCTCTCCTTCTAGCCTCCGCTAGTCAAAATTTTTGGCGTACT
CACCAGTCGCCGCCCCTCGCCTCTTGCCGTGCGCGCTTCAGCAAGCCGAGTCCTGCGTCGAGAGAGCTCC
TCTGGTTTCCCTTTCGCTTTCAAGTCCCTGTTCGGGCGCCACTGCTAGAGATTTTCCACACTGACTAAAA
GGGTCTGAGGGATCTCTAGTTACCAGAGTCACACAACAGACGGGCACACACTACTTGAAGCACTCAAGGC
AAGCTTTATTGAGGCTTAAGCAGTGGGTTCCCTAGTTAGCCAGAGAGCTCCCAGGCTCAGATCTGGTCTA
ACCAGAGAGACCCAGTACAGGCAAAAAGCAGCTGCTTATATGCAGGATCTGAGGGCTCGCCACTCCCCAG
TCCCGCCCAGGCCACGCCTCCCATGGTAATAGCGATGACTAATACGTAGATGTACTGCCAAGTAGGAAAG
TCCCATAAGGTCATGTACTGGGCATAATGCCAGGCGGGCCATTTACCGTCATTGACGTCAATAGGGGGCG
TACTTGGCATATGATACACTTGATGTACTGCCAAGTGGGCAGTTTACCGTAAATACTCCACCCATTGACG
TCAATGGAAAGTCCCTATTGGCGTTACTATGGGAACATACGTCATTATTGACGTCAATGGGCGGGGGTCG
TTGGGCGGTCAGCCAGGCGGGCCATTTACCGTAAGTTATGTAACGCGGAACTCCATATATGGGCTATGAA
CTAATGACCCCGTAATTGATTACTATTAATAACTAGTCAATAATCAATGTCGACCCAGGTGGCACTTTTC
GGGGAAATGTGCGCGGAACCCCTATTTGTTTATTTTTCTAAATACATTCAAATATGTATCCGCTCATGAG
ACAATAACCCTGATAAATGCTTCAATAATATTGAAAAAGGAAGAGTATGAGTATTCAACATTTCCGTGTC
GCCCTTATTCCCTTTTTTGCGGCATTTTGCCTTCCTGTTTTTGCTCACCCAGAAACGCTGGTGAAAGTAA
AAGATGCTGAAGATCAGTTGGGTGCACGAGTGGGTTACATCGAACTGGATCTCAACAGCGGTAAGATCCT
TGAGAGTTTTCGCCCCGAAGAACGTTTTCCAATGATGAGCACTTTTAAAGTTCTGCTATGTGGCGCGGTA
TTATCCCGTATTGACGCCGGGCAAGAGCAACTCGGTCGCCGCATACACTATTCTCAGAATGACTTGGTTG
AGTACTCACCAGTCACAGAAAAGCATCTTACGGATGGCATGACAGTAAGAGAATTATGCAGTGCTGCCAT
AACCATGAGTGATAACACTGCGGCCAACTTACTTCTGACAACGATCGGAGGACCGAAGGAGCTAACCGCT
TTTTTGCACAACATGGGGGATCATGTAACTCGCCTTGATCGTTGGGAACCGGAGCTGAATGAAGCCATAC
CAAACGACGAGCGTGACACCACGATGCCTGTAGCAATGGCAACAACGTTGCGCAAACTATTAACTGGCGA
ACTACTTACTCTAGCTTCCCGGCAACAATTAATAGACTGGATGGAGGCGGATAAAGTTGCAGGACCACTT
CTGCGCTCGGCCCTTCCGGCTGGCTGGTTTATTGCTGATAAATCTGGAGCCGGTGAGCGTGGGTCTCGCG
GTATCATTGCAGCACTGGGGCCAGATGGTAAGCCCTCCCGTATCGTAGTTATCTACACGACGGGGAGTCA
GGCAACTATGGATGAACGAAATAGACAGATCGCTGAGATAGGTGCCTCACTGATTAAGCATTGGTAACTG
TCAGACCAAGTTTACTCATATATACTTTAGATTGATTTAAAACTTCATTTTTAATTTAAAAGGATCTAGG
TGAAGATCCTTTTTGATAATCTCATGACCAAAATCCCTTAACGTGAGTTTTCGTTCCACTGAGCGTCAGA
CCCCGTAGAAAAGATCAAAGGATCTTCTTGAGATCCTTTTTTTCTGCGCGTAATCTGCTGCTTGCAAACA
AAAAAACCACCGCTACCAGCGGTGGTTTGTTTGCCGGATCAAGAGCTACCAACTCTTTTTCCGAAGGTAA
CTGGCTTCAGCAGAGCGCAGATACCAAATACTGTTCTTCTAGTGTAGCCGTAGTTAGGCCACCACTTCAA
GAACTCTGTAGCACCGCCTACATACCTCGCTCTGCTAATCCTGTTACCAGTGGCTGCTGCCAGTGGCGAT
AAGTCGTGTCTTACCGGGTTGGACTCAAGACGATAGTTACCGGATAAGGCGCAGCGGTCGGGCTGAACGG
GGGGTTCGTGCACACAGCCCAGCTTGGAGCGAACGACCTACACCGAACTGAGATACCTACAGCGTGAGCT
ATGAGAAAGCGCCACGCTTCCCGAAGGGAGAAAGGCGGACAGGTATCCGGTAAGCGGCAGGGTCGGAACA
GGAGAGCGCACGAGGGAGCTTCCAGGGGGAAACGCCTGGTATCTTTATAGTCCTGTCGGGTTTCGCCACC
TCTGACTTGAGCGTCGATTTTTGTGATGCTCGTCAGGGGGGCGGAGCCTATGGAAAAACGCCAGCAACGC
GGCCTTTTTACGGTTCCTGGCCTTTTGCTGGCCTTTTGCTCACATGTTCTTTCCTGCGTTATCCCCTGCT
TCTGTGGATAACCGTATTACCGCCTTTGAGTGAGCTGATACCGCTCGCCGCAGCCGAACGACCGAGCGCA
GCGAGTCAGTGAGCGAGGAAGCGGAAGAGCGCCCAATACGCAAACCGCCTCTCCCCGCGCGTTGGCCGAT
TCATTAATGCAGCGGATCCAGACATGATAAGATACATTGATGAGTTTGGACAAACCACAACTAGAATGCA
GTGAAAAAAATGCTTTATTTGTGAAATTTGTGATGCTATTGCTTTATTTGTAACCATTATAAGCTGCAAT
AAACAAGTTAGCTTTTTGCAAAAGCCTAGGCCTCCAAAAAAGCCTCCTCACTACTTCTGGAATAGCTCAG
AGGCCGAGGCGGCCTCGGCCTCTGCATAAATAAAAAAAATTAGTCAGCCATGGGGCGGAGAATGGGCGGA
ACTGGGCGGAGTTAGGGGCGGGATGGGCGGAGTTAGGGGCGGGACTATGGTTGCTGACTAATTGAGATGC
GGATCCGCTGGCACGACAGGTTTCCCGACTGGAAAGCGGGCAGTGAGCGCAACGCAATTAATGTGAGTTA
GCTCACTCATTAGGCACCCCAGGCTTTACACTTTATGCTTCCGGCTCGTATGTTGTGTGGAATTGTGAGC
GGATAACAATTTCACACAGGAAACAGCTATGACCATGATTACGCCAAGCTTGGGCTGCAGGTCGAGGGAT
CTCCATAAGAGAAGAGGGACAGCTATGACTGGGAGTAGTCAGGAGAGGAGGAAAAATCTGGCTAGTAAAA
CATGTAAGGAAAATTTTAGGGATGTTAAAGAAAAAAATAACACAAAACAAAATAT
